>Addgene plasmid #107498 | pCEP4-SERTS585P-myc | depositor full sequence | sequence record 205777 | pCEP4-SERTS585P-myc sequence 12142 bps
GCCGGCAAGGCCGGATCCAGACATGATAAGATACATTGATGAGTTTGGACAAACCACAACTAGAATGCAG
TGAAAAAAATGCTTTATTTGTGAAATTTGTGATGCTATTGCTTTATTTGTAACCATTATAAGCTGCAATA
AACAAGTTAACAACAACAATTGCATTCATTTTATGTTTCAGGTTCAGGGGGAGGTGTGGGAGGTTTTTTA
AAGCAAGTAAAACCTCTACAAATGTGGTATGGCTGATTATGATCCGGCTGCCTCGCGCGTTTCGGTGATG
ACGGTGAAAACCTCTGACACATGCAGCTCCCGGAGACGGTCACAGCTTGTCTGTAAGCGGATGCCGGGAG
CAGACAAGCCCGTCAGGGCGCGTCAGCGGGTGTTGGCGGGTGTCGGGGCGCAGCCATGAGGTCGACTCTA
GAGGATCGATCCCCGCCCCGGACGAACTAAACCTGACTACGACATCTCTGCCCCTTCTTCGCGGGGCAGT
GCATGTAATCCCTTCAGTTGGTTGGTACAACTTGCCAACTGGGCCCTGTTCCACATGTGACACGGGGGGG
GACCAAACACAAAGGGGTTCTCTGACTGTAGTTGACATCCTTATAAATGGATGTGCACATTTGCCAACAC
TGAGTGGCTTTCATCCTGGAGCAGACTTTGCAGTCTGTGGACTGCAACACAACATTGCCTTTATGTGTAA
CTCTTGGCTGAAGCTCTTACACCAATGCTGGGGGACATGTACCTCCCAGGGGCCCAGGAAGACTACGGGA
GGCTACACCAACGTCAATCAGAGGGGCCTGTGTAGCTACCGATAAGCGGACCCTCAAGAGGGCATTAGCA
ATAGTGTTTATAAGGCCCCCTTGTTAACCCTAAACGGGTAGCATATGCTTCCCGGGTAGTAGTATATACT
ATCCAGACTAACCCTAATTCAATAGCATATGTTACCCAACGGGAAGCATATGCTATCGAATTAGGGTTAG
TAAAAGGGTCCTAAGGAACAGCGATATCTCCCACCCCATGAGCTGTCACGGTTTTATTTACATGGGGTCA
GGATTCCACGAGGGTAGTGAACCATTTTAGTCACAAGGGCAGTGGCTGAAGATCAAGGAGCGGGCAGTGA
ACTCTCCTGAATCTTCGCCTGCTTCTTCATTCTCCTTCGTTTAGCTAATAGAATAACTGCTGAGTTGTGA
ACAGTAAGGTGTATGTGAGGTGCTCGAAAACAAGGTTTCAGGTGACGCCCCCAGAATAAAATTTGGACGG
GGGGTTCAGTGGTGGCATTGTGCTATGACACCAATATAACCCTCACAAACCCCTTGGGCAATAAATACTA
GTGTAGGAATGAAACATTCTGAATATCTTTAACAATAGAAATCCATGGGGTGGGGACAAGCCGTAAAGAC
TGGATGTCCATCTCACACGAATTTATGGCTATGGGCAACACATAATCCTAGTGCAATATGATACTGGGGT
TATTAAGATGTGTCCCAGGCAGGGACCAAGACAGGTGAACCATGTTGTTACACTCTATTTGTAACAAGGG
GAAAGAGAGTGGACGCCGACAGCAGCGGACTCCACTGGTTGTCTCTAACACCCCCGAAAATTAAACGGGG
CTCCACGCCAATGGGGCCCATAAACAAAGACAAGTGGCCACTCTTTTTTTTGAAATTGTGGAGTGGGGGC
ACGCGTCAGCCCCCACACGCCGCCCTGCGGTTTTGGACTGTAAAATAAGGGTGTAATAACTTGGCTGATT
GTAACCCCGCTAACCACTGCGGTCAAACCACTTGCCCACAAAACCACTAATGGCACCCCGGGGAATACCT
GCATAAGTAGGTGGGCGGGCCAAGATAGGGGCGCGATTGCTGCGATCTGGAGGACAAATTACACACACTT
GCGCCTGAGCGCCAAGCACAGGGTTGTTGGTCCTCATATTCACGAGGTCGCTGAGAGCACGGTGGGCTAA
TGTTGCCATGGGTAGCATATACTACCCAAATATCTGGATAGCATATGCTATCCTAATCTATATCTGGGTA
GCATAGGCTATCCTAATCTATATCTGGGTAGCATATGCTATCCTAATCTATATCTGGGTAGTATATGCTA
TCCTAATTTATATCTGGGTAGCATAGGCTATCCTAATCTATATCTGGGTAGCATATGCTATCCTAATCTA
TATCTGGGTAGTATATGCTATCCTAATCTGTATCCGGGTAGCATATGCTATCCTAATAGAGATTAGGGTA
GTATATGCTATCCTAATTTATATCTGGGTAGCATATACTACCCAAATATCTGGATAGCATATGCTATCCT
AATCTATATCTGGGTAGCATATGCTATCCTAATCTATATCTGGGTAGCATAGGCTATCCTAATCTATATC
TGGGTAGCATATGCTATCCTAATCTATATCTGGGTAGTATATGCTATCCTAATTTATATCTGGGTAGCAT
AGGCTATCCTAATCTATATCTGGGTAGCATATGCTATCCTAATCTATATCTGGGTAGTATATGCTATCCT
AATCTGTATCCGGGTAGCATATGCTATCCTCATGCATATACAGTCAGCATATGATACCCAGTAGTAGAGT
GGGAGTGCTATCCTTTGCATATGCCGCCACCTCCCAAGGGGGCGTGAATTTTCGCTGCTTGTCCTTTTCC
TGCTGGTTGCTCCCATTCTTAGGTGAATTTAAGGAGGCCAGGCTAAAGCCGTCGCATGTCTGATTGCTCA
CCAGGTAAATGTCGCTAATGTTTTCCAACGCGAGAAGGTGTTGAGCGCGGAGCTGAGTGACGTGACAACA
TGGGTATGCCCAATTGCCCCATGTTGGGAGGACGAAAATGGTGACAAGACAGATGGCCAGAAATACACCA
ACAGCACGCATGATGTCTACTGGGGATTTATTCTTTAGTGCGGGGGAATACACGGCTTTTAATACGATTG
AGGGCGTCTCCTAACAAGTTACATCACTCCTGCCCTTCCTCACCCTCATCTCCATCACCTCCTTCATCTC
CGTCATCTCCGTCATCACCCTCCGCGGCAGCCCCTTCCACCATAGGTGGAAACCAGGGAGGCAAATCTAC
TCCATCGTCAAAGCTGCACACAGTCACCCTGATATTGCAGGTAGGAGCGGGCTTTGTCATAACAAGGTCC
TTAATCGCATCCTTCAAAACCTCAGCAAATATATGAGTTTGTAAAAAGACCATGAAATAACAGACAATGG
ACTCCCTTAGCGGGCCAGGTTGTGGGCCGGGTCCAGGGGCCATTCCAAAGGGGAGACGACTCAATGGTGT
AAGACGACATTGTGGAATAGCAAGGGCAGTTCCTCGCCTTAGGTTGTAAAGGGAGGTCTTACTACCTCCA
TATACGAACACACCGGCGACCCAAGTTCCTTCGTCGGTAGTCCTTTCTACGTGACTCCTAGCCAGGAGAG
CTCTTAAACCTTCTGCAATGTTCTCAAATTTCGGGTTGGAACCTCCTTGACCACGATGCTTTCCAAACCA
CCCTCCTTTTTTGCGCCTGCCTCCATCACCCTGACCCCGGGGTCCAGTGCTTGGGCCTTCTCCTGGGTCA
TCTGCGGGGCCCTGCTCTATCGCTCCCGGGGGCACGTCAGGCTCACCATCTGGGCCACCTTCTTGGTGGT
ATTCAAAATAATCGGCTTCCCCTACAGGGTGGAAAAATGGCCTTCTACCTGGAGGGGGCCTGCGCGGTGG
AGACCCGGATGATGATGACTGACTACTGGGACTCCTGGGCCTCTTTTCTCCACGTCCACGACCTCTCCCC
CTGGCTCTTTCACGACTTCCCCCCCTGGCTCTTTCACGTCCTCTACCCCGGCGGCCTCCACTACCTCCTC
GACCCCGGCCTCCACTACCTCCTCGACCCCGGCCTCCACTGCCTCCTCGACCCCGGCCTCCACCTCCTGC
TCCTGCCCCTCCTGCTCCTGCCCCTCCTCCTGCTCCTGCCCCTCCTGCTCCTGCCCCTCCCGCTCCTGCC
CCTCCTGCTCCTGCCCCTCCTGCCCCTCCTGCTCCTGCCCCTCCTGCCCCTCCTCCTGCTCCTGCCCCTC
CTGCCCCTCCTCCTGCTCCTGCCCCTCCTGCCCCTCCTGCTCCTGCCCCTCCTGCCCCTCCTGCTCCTGC
CCCTCCTGCCCCTCCTGCTCCTGCCCCTCCTGCTCCTGCCCCTCCTGCTCCTGCCCCTCCTGCTCCTGCC
CCTCCTGCCCCTCCTGCCCCTCCTCCTGCTCCTGCCCCTCCTGCTCCTGCCCCTCCTGCCCCTCCTGCCC
CTCCTGCTCCTGCCCCTCCTCCTGCTCCTGCCCCTCCTGCCCCTCCTGCCCCTCCTCCTGCTCCTGCCCC
TCCTGCCCCTCCTCCTGCTCCTGCCCCTCCTCCTGCTCCTGCCCCTCCTGCCCCTCCTGCCCCTCCTCCT
GCTCCTGCCCCTCCTGCCCCTCCTCCTGCTCCTGCCCCTCCTCCTGCTCCTGCCCCTCCTGCCCCTCCTG
CCCCTCCTCCTGCTCCTGCCCCTCCTCCTGCTCCTGCCCCTCCTGCCCCTCCTGCCCCTCCTGCCCCTCC
TCCTGCTCCTGCCCCTCCTCCTGCTCCTGCCCCTCCTGCTCCTGCCCCTCCCGCTCCTGCTCCTGCTCCT
GTTCCACCGTGGGTCCCTTTGCAGCCAATGCAACTTGGACGTTTTTGGGGTCTCCGGACACCATCTCTAT
GTCTTGGCCCTGATCCTGAGCCGCCCGGGGCTCCTGGTCTTCCGCCTCCTCGTCCTCGTCCTCTTCCCCG
TCCTCGTCCATGGTTATCACCCCCTCTTCTTTGAGGTCCACTGCCGCCGGAGCCTTCTGGTCCAGATGTG
TCTCCCTTCTCTCCTAGGCCATTTCCAGGTCCTGTACCTGGCCCCTCGTCAGACATGATTCACACTAAAA
GAGATCAATAGACATCTTTATTAGACGACGCTCAGTGAATACAGGGAGTGCAGACTCCTGCCCCCTCCAA
CAGCCCCCCCACCCTCATCCCCTTCATGGTCGCTGTCAGACAGATCCAGGTCTGAAAATTCCCCATCCTC
CGAACCATCCTCGTCCTCATCACCAATTACTCGCAGCCCGGAAAACTCCCGCTGAACATCCTCAAGATTT
GCGTCCTGAGCCTCAAGCCAGGCCTCAAATTCCTCGTCCCCCTTTTTGCTGGACGGTAGGGATGGGGATT
CTCGGGACCCCTCCTCTTCCTCTTCAAGGTCACCAGACAGAGATGCTACTGGGGCAACGGAAGAAAAGCT
GGGTGCGGCCTGTGAGGATCAGCTTATCGATGATAAGCTGTCAAACATGAGAATTCTTGAAGACGAAAGG
GCCTCGTGATACGCCTATTTTTATAGGTTAATGTCATGATAATAATGGTTTCTTAGACGTCAGGTGGCAC
TTTTCGGGGAAATGTGCGCGGAACCCCTATTTGTTTATTTTTCTAAATACATTCAAATATGTATCCGCTC
ATGAGACAATAACCCTGATAAATGCTTCAATAATATTGAAAAAGGAAGAGTATGAGTATTCAACATTTCC
GTGTCGCCCTTATTCCCTTTTTTGCGGCATTTTGCCTTCCTGTTTTTGCTCACCCAGAAACGCTGGTGAA
AGTAAAAGATGCTGAAGATCAGTTGGGTGCACGAGTGGGTTACATCGAACTGGATCTCAACAGCGGTAAG
ATCCTTGAGAGTTTTCGCCCCGAAGAACGTTTTCCAATGATGAGCACTTTTAAAGTTCTGCTATGTGGCG
CGGTATTATCCCGTGTTGACGCCGGGCAAGAGCAACTCGGTCGCCGCATACACTATTCTCAGAATGACTT
GGTTGAGTACTCACCAGTCACAGAAAAGCATCTTACGGATGGCATGACAGTAAGAGAATTATGCAGTGCT
GCCATAACCATGAGTGATAACACTGCGGCCAACTTACTTCTGACAACGATCGGAGGACCGAAGGAGCTAA
CCGCTTTTTTGCACAACATGGGGGATCATGTAACTCGCCTTGATCGTTGGGAACCGGAGCTGAATGAAGC
CATACCAAACGACGAGCGTGACACCACGATGCCTGCAGCAATGGCAACAACGTTGCGCAAACTATTAACT
GGCGAACTACTTACTCTAGCTTCCCGGCAACAATTAATAGACTGGATGGAGGCGGATAAAGTTGCAGGAC
CACTTCTGCGCTCGGCCCTTCCGGCTGGCTGGTTTATTGCTGATAAATCTGGAGCCGGTGAGCGTGGGTC
TCGCGGTATCATTGCAGCACTGGGGCCAGATGGTAAGCCCTCCCGTATCGTAGTTATCTACACGACGGGG
AGTCAGGCAACTATGGATGAACGAAATAGACAGATCGCTGAGATAGGTGCCTCACTGATTAAGCATTGGT
AACTGTCAGACCAAGTTTACTCATATATACTTTAGATTGATTTAAAACTTCATTTTTAATTTAAAAGGAT
CTAGGTGAAGATCCTTTTTGATAATCTCATGACCAAAATCCCTTAACGTGAGTTTTCGTTCCACTGAGCG
TCAGACCCCGTAGAAAAGATCAAAGGATCTTCTTGAGATCCTTTTTTTCTGCGCGTAATCTGCTGCTTGC
AAACAAAAAAACCACCGCTACCAGCGGTGGTTTGTTTGCCGGATCAAGAGCTACCAACTCTTTTTCCGAA
GGTAACTGGCTTCAGCAGAGCGCAGATACCAAATACTGTCCTTCTAGTGTAGCCGTAGTTAGGCCACCAC
TTCAAGAACTCTGTAGCACCGCCTACATACCTCGCTCTGCTAATCCTGTTACCAGTGGCTGCTGCCAGTG
GCGATAAGTCGTGTCTTACCGGGTTGGACTCAAGACGATAGTTACCGGATAAGGCGCAGCGGTCGGGCTG
AACGGGGGGTTCGTGCACACAGCCCAGCTTGGAGCGAACGACCTACACCGAACTGAGATACCTACAGCGT
GAGCTATGAGAAAGCGCCACGCTTCCCGAAGGGAGAAAGGCGGACAGGTATCCGGTAAGCGGCAGGGTCG
GAACAGGAGAGCGCACGAGGGAGCTTCCAGGGGGAAACGCCTGGTATCTTTATAGTCCTGTCGGGTTTCG
CCACCTCTGACTTGAGCGTCGATTTTTGTGATGCTCGTCAGGGGGGCGGAGCCTATGGAAAAACGCCAGC
AACGCGGCCTTTTTACGGTTCCTGGCCTTTTGCTGGCCTTGAAGCTGTCCCTGATGGTCGTCATCTACCT
GCCTGGACAGCATGGCCTGCAACGCGGGCATCCCGATGCCGCCGGAAGCGAGAAGAATCATAATGGGGAA
GGCCATCCAGCCTCGCGTCGCGAACGCCAGCAAGACGTAGCCCAGCGCGTCGGCCCCGAGATGCGCCGCG
TGCGGCTGCTGGAGATGGCGGACGCGATGGATATGTTCTGCCAAGGGTTGGTTTGCGCATTCACAGTTCT
CCGCAAGAATTGATTGGCTCCAATTCTTGGAGTGGTGAATCCGTTAGCGAGGTGCCGCCCTGCTTCATCC
CCGTGGCCCGTTGCTCGCGTTTGCTGGCGGTGTCCCCGGAAGAAATATATTTGCATGTCTTTAGTTCTAT
GATGACACAAACCCCGCCCAGCGTCTTGTCATTGGCGAATTCGAACACGCAGATGCAGTCGGGGCGGCGC
GGTCCGAGGTCCACTTCGCATATTAAGGTGACGCGTGTGGCCTCGAACACCGAGCGACCCTGCAGCGACC
CGCTTAACAGCGTCAACAGCGTGCCGCAGATCCCGGGGGGCAATGAGATATGAAAAAGCCTGAACTCACC
GCGACGTCTGTCGAGAAGTTTCTGATCGAAAAGTTCGACAGCGTCTCCGACCTGATGCAGCTCTCGGAGG
GCGAAGAATCTCGTGCTTTCAGCTTCGATGTAGGAGGGCGTGGATATGTCCTGCGGGTAAATAGCTGCGC
CGATGGTTTCTACAAAGATCGTTATGTTTATCGGCACTTTGCATCGGCCGCGCTCCCGATTCCGGAAGTG
CTTGACATTGGGGAATTCAGCGAGAGCCTGACCTATTGCATCTCCCGCCGTGCACAGGGTGTCACGTTGC
AAGACCTGCCTGAAACCGAACTGCCCGCTGTTCTGCAGCCGGTCGCGGAGGCCATGGATGCGATCGCTGC
GGCCGATCTTAGCCAGACGAGCGGGTTCGGCCCATTCGGACCGCAAGGAATCGGTCAATACACTACATGG
CGTGATTTCATATGCGCGATTGCTGATCCCCATGTGTATCACTGGCAAACTGTGATGGACGACACCGTCA
GTGCGTCCGTCGCGCAGGCTCTCGATGAGCTGATGCTTTGGGCCGAGGACTGCCCCGAAGTCCGGCACCT
CGTGCACGCGGATTTCGGCTCCAACAATGTCCTGACGGACAATGGCCGCATAACAGCGGTCATTGACTGG
AGCGAGGCGATGTTCGGGGATTCCCAATACGAGGTCGCCAACATCTTCTTCTGGAGGCCGTGGTTGGCTT
GTATGGAGCAGCAGACGCGCTACTTCGAGCGGAGGCATCCGGAGCTTGCAGGATCGCCGCGGCTCCGGGC
GTATATGCTCCGCATTGGTCTTGACCAACTCTATCAGAGCTTGGTTGACGGCAATTTCGATGATGCAGCT
TGGGCGCAGGGTCGATGCGACGCAATCGTCCGATCCGGAGCCGGGACTGTCGGGCGTACACAAATCGCCC
GCAGAAGCGCGGCCGTCTGGACCGATGGCTGTGTAGAAGTACTCGCCGATAGTGGAAACCGACGCCCCAG
CACTCGTCCGGATCGGGAGATGGGGGAGGCTAACTGAAACACGGAAGGAGACAATACCGGAAGGAACCCG
CGCTATGACGGCAATAAAAAGACAGAATAAAACGCACGGGTGTTGGGTCGTTTGTTCATAAACGCGGGGT
TCGGTCCCAGGGCTGGCACTCTGTCGATACCCCACCGAGACCCCATTGGGGCCAATACGCCCGCGTTTCT
TCCTTTTCCCCACCCCACCCCCCAAGTTCGGGTGAAGGCCCAGGGCTCGCAGCCAACGTCGGGGCGGCAG
GCCCTGCCATAGCCACTGGCCCCGTGGGTTAGGGACGGGGTCCCCCATGGGGAATGGTTTATGGTTCGTG
GGGGTTATTATTTTGGGCGTTGCGTGGGGTCAGGTCCACGACTGGACTGAGCAGACAGACCCATGGTTTT
TGGATGGCCTGGGCATGGACCGCATGTACTGGCGCGACACGAACACCGGGCGTCTGTGGCTGCCAAACAC
CCCCGACCCCCAAAAACCACCGCGCGGATTTCTGGCGTGCCAAGCTAGTCGACCAATTCTCATGTTTGAC
AGCTTATCATCGCAGATCCGGGCAACGTTGTTGCCATTGCTGCAGGCGCAGAACTGGTAGGTATGGAAGA
TCTATACATTGAATCAATATTGGCAATTAGCCATATTAGTCATTGGTTATATAGCATAAATCAATATTGG
CTATTGGCCATTGCATACGTTGTATCTATATCATAATATGTACATTTATATTGGCTCATGTCCAATATGA
CCGCCATGTTGACATTGATTATTGACTAGTTATTAATAGTAATCAATTACGGGGTCATTAGTTCATAGCC
CATATATGGAGTTCCGCGTTACATAACTTACGGTAAATGGCCCGCCTGGCTGACCGCCCAACGACCCCCG
CCCATTGACGTCAATAATGACGTATGTTCCCATAGTAACGCCAATAGGGACTTTCCATTGACGTCAATGG
GTGGAGTATTTACGGTAAACTGCCCACTTGGCAGTACATCAAGTGTATCATATGCCAAGTCCGCCCCCTA
TTGACGTCAATGACGGTAAATGGCCCGCCTGGCATTATGCCCAGTACATGACCTTACGGGACTTTCCTAC
TTGGCAGTACATCTACGTATTAGTCATCGCTATTACCATGGTGATGCGGTTTTGGCAGTACACCAATGGG
CGTGGATAGCGGTTTGACTCACGGGGATTTCCAAGTCTCCACCCCATTGACGTCAATGGGAGTTTGTTTT
GGCACCAAAATCAACGGGACTTTCCAAAATGTCGTAATAACCCCGCCCCGTTGACGCAAATGGGCGGTAG
GCGTGTACGGTGGGAGGTCTATATAAGCAGAGCTCGTTTAGTGAACCGTCAGATCTCTAGAAGCTGGGTA
CCAGCTGCTAGCGCCACCATGGAGACCACCCCCCTGAACAGTCAAAAGCAACTCTCTGCCTGTGAGGATG
GAGAGGACTGTCAGGAGAATGGCGTTCTTCAAAAGGTTGTACCCACCCCTGGAGATAAGGTGGAAAGCGG
CCAGATTTCCAACGGCTACAGCGCCGTGCCATCACCTGGAGCCGGGGATGATACACGGCACAGCATTCCC
GCAACCACCACGACACTGGTTGCAGAGCTTCACCAGGGCGAGAGGGAGACGTGGGGCAAAAAGGTAGATT
TTCTGCTTTCCGTGATCGGTTACGCGGTCGATCTGGGGAACGTGTGGAGGTTCCCTTACATTTGTTACCA
AAACGGAGGGGGTGCCTTCTTGCTGCCCTACACAATTATGGCGATTTTTGGGGGTATCCCGCTCTTCTAC
ATGGAACTGGCCTTGGGTCAGTACCACCGGAACGGCTGCATTAGCATTTGGCGCAAGATATGCCCCATTT
TCAAGGGAATCGGATACGCAATCTGTATAATCGCGTTCTATATTGCATCATATTACAACACCATCATGGC
CTGGGCCCTTTATTACTTGATCAGCAGTTTCACCGACCAATTGCCGTGGACGAGCTGTAAGAACTCATGG
AATACCGGGAACTGTACCAACTACTTCTCTGAGGACAGCTCAGGAGGTAGCGGGGGTGAACAGAAGCTGA
TTAGCGAGGAGGACTTGGGCAGTCCAGGCGGAAGCGGCAACATCACTTGGACACTCCATAGTACGAGCCC
CGCAGAGGAGTTTTACACCAGGCACGTACTGCAGATTCATAGGAGCAAGGGTCTGCAAGACCTGGGCGGT
ATTAGCTGGCAGCTCGCATTGTGCATAATGTTGATCTTTACGGTGATCTATTTCTCTATCTGGAAGGGAG
TAAAGACATCCGGCAAGGTGGTGTGGGTGACGGCGACCTTCCCCTACATTATACTCAGCGTGTTGTTGGT
GAGGGGGGCAACCCTGCCTGGGGCCTGGCGAGGCGTGCTGTTCTATCTCAAGCCAAACTGGCAGAAGCTT
CTTGAAACCGGAGTGTGGATCGACGCGGCCGCGCAAATCTTCTTTTCCCTCGGTCCCGGCTTCGGGGTCC
TTCTGGCATTCGCAAGCTACAACAAGTTCAACAATAACTGCTACCAGGACGCCCTCGTGACAAGTGTAGT
GAACTGCATGACCTCTTTCGTGAGCGGGTTTGTGATCTTCACAGTACTCGGATATATGGCTGAGATGAGG
AACGAAGATGTTAGTGAGGTTGCCAAAGACGCTGGCCCGAGCCTGTTGTTCATCACATACGCCGAGGCTA
TCGCGAACATGCCCGCATCTACTTTCTTCGCCATCATCTTTTTCCTGATGCTGATAACCCTTGGGCTGGA
TAGCACCTTCGCCGGACTGGAGGGTGTCATCACTGCCGTTCTCGACGAGTTCCCCCATGTGTGGGCCAAG
CGACGGGAAAGGTTCGTGCTGGCCGTCGTAATCACATGCTTCTTCGGCTCACTGGTGACCCTTACCTTTG
GCGGTGCGTACGTGGTCAAGCTGCTCGAAGAGTACGCCACTGGACCGGCGGTTCTGACCGTGGCATTGAT
CGAGGCCGTGGCCGTAAGCTGGTTTTACGGCATCACGCAGTTCTGTAGGGACGTGAAAGAGATGCTGGGC
TTTTCTCCCGGTTGGTTTTGGAGGATTTGTTGGGTAGCAATTAGCCCCCTGTTTCTCCTTTTCATTATTT
GCTCTTTTCTGATGTCTCCACCGCAGCTCCGACTGTTTCAGTACAACTACCCCTACTGGTCAATTATCCT
GGGCTATTGTATCGGCACCTCACCTTTCATCTGCATCCCCACATACATCGCATACAGACTGATAATTACG
CCCGGTACTTTTAAGGAGCGAATCATTAAAAGCATAACCCCCGAAACCCCCACCGAGATCCCTTGTGGCG
ATATAAGACTCAATGCGGTCTAATAGCTCGAG
Features (pLannotate 1.2.2; 22 found; start..end, strand, type, name):
     14..148     -  polyA_signal   SV40 poly(A) signal: SV40 polyadenylation signal
    171..254     -  CDS            large T antigen (fragment): large T antigen from SV40 (simian virus 40)
    257..297     +  CDS            rop (fragment): Rop protein, which maintains plasmids at low copy number; rop
    409..427     -  misc_feature   MCS (fragment): pUC18/19 multiple cloning site
    873..2662    -  rep_origin     oriP: Epstein-Barr virus oriP replication origin (Yates et al., 2000)
   2663..2881    -  CDS            gL (fragment): GL_EBVB9 - Experimental evidence at protein level: Swiss-Prot protein existence level 1. The heterodimer glycoprotein H-glycoprotein L is required for the fusion of viral and plasma membranes leading to virus entry into the host cell. Acts as a functional inhibitor of gH and maintains gH in an inhibited form. Upon binding to host integrins, gL dissociates from gH leading to activation of the viral fusion glycoproteins gB and gH. Fusion of EBV with B-lymphocytes requires the additional receptor- binding protein gp42, which forms a complex with gH/gL. The heterodimer gH/gL targets also host EPHA
   2964..4886    -  CDS            EBNA1: Epstein-Barr nuclear antigen 1, also known as EBNA-1 crucial for latent viral infection, and for episomal amplification of vectors containing the oriP origin (Okita et al., 2013)
   4924..5268    -  CDS            BRRF2_EBVB9 (fragment): Protein inferred from homology: Swiss-Prot protein existence level 3. From Epstein-Barr virus (strain B95-8) (HHV-4) (Human herpesvirus 4).
   5271..5294    -  promoter       tet promoter (fragment): E. coli promoter for tetracycline efflux protein gene
   5407..5511    +  promoter       AmpR promoter: bla
   5512..6372    +  CDS            AmpR: β-lactamase; bla; confers resistance to ampicillin, carbenicillin, and related antibiotics
   6543..7131    +  rep_origin     ori: high-copy-number ColE1/pMB1/pBR322/pUC origin of replication
   7177..7335    -  CDS            TcR (fragment): tetracycline efflux protein; tet; confers resistance to tetracycline
   7456..7656    -  CDS            MDV035 (fragment): UL24_GAHVM - Protein inferred from homology: Swiss-Prot protein existence level 3. May play a role in the dispersal of host nucleolin from the nucleolus throughout the nucleus leading to a decrease in ribosome biogenesis. From Gallid herpesvirus 2 (strain Chicken/Md5/ATCC VR-987) (GaHV-2) (Marek's disease herpesvirus type 1).
   7645..7707    +  promoter       Mini-TK promoter: minimal herpes simplex virus (HSV) thymidine kinase promoter
   7750..8787    +  CDS            HygR: hygromycin B phosphotransferase confers resistance to hygromycin
   8829..8877    +  polyA_signal   HSV TK poly(A) signal: herpes simplex virus thymidine kinase polyadenylation signal (Cole and Stacy, 1985)
   9077..9301    +  CDS            gH (fragment): GH_HHV11 - Experimental evidence at protein level: Swiss-Prot protein existence level 1. The heterodimer glycoprotein H-glycoprotein L is required for the fusion of viral and plasma membranes leading to virus entry into the host cell. Following initial binding to host receptor, membrane fusion is mediated by the fusion machinery composed of gB and the heterodimer gH/gL. May also be involved in the fusion between the virion envelope and the outer nuclear membrane during virion morphogenesis. From Human herpesvirus 1 (strain 17) (HHV-1) (Human herpes simplex virus 1).
   9332..9357    -  CDS            bla(M) (fragment): β-lactamase lacking the signal sequence; bla(M); allows cytosolic expression of β-lactamase
   9531..9910    +  enhancer       CMV enhancer: human cytomegalovirus immediate early enhancer
   9912..10111   +  promoter       CMV promoter: human cytomegalovirus (CMV) immediate early promoter
  10169..12130   +  CDS            SLC6A4: SC6A4_HUMAN - Also known as HTT, SERT. Experimental evidence at protein level: Swiss-Prot protein existence level 1. Serotonin transporter whose primary function in the central nervous system involves the regulation of serotonergic signaling via transport of serotonin molecules from the synaptic cleft back into the pre-synaptic terminal for re-utilization. Plays a key role in mediating regulation of the availability of serotonin to other receptors of serotonergic systems. Terminates the action of serotonin and recycles it in a sodium-dependent manner. From Homo sapiens (Human).
