[The description below was written by a language model from this plasmid's Addgene catalogue record and pLannotate feature annotations shown in this document.]
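Description:
pCEP4-SERTS585P-myc is a mammalian expression plasmid built on the Invitrogen pCEP4 episomal backbone, about 12.1 kb in total. In E. coli it is maintained through a high-copy ColE1/pUC-type origin and selected with ampicillin via the β-lactamase gene. In mammalian cells the backbone supplies the Epstein-Barr virus oriP origin together with the EBNA1 coding sequence. Together these allow the plasmid to replicate and persist as an extrachromosomal episome in permissive primate cells. A hygromycin B phosphotransferase cassette, driven by a herpes simplex thymidine kinase promoter and terminated by the TK polyadenylation signal, allows selection of cells that retain the plasmid. Several short annotated fragments (herpesvirus glycoprotein pieces, rop, tetracycline resistance, large T antigen) appear to be leftover flanking sequence from the backbone's construction rather than functional genes.

The payload is a codon-optimized human serotonin transporter (SERT, SLC6A4) open reading frame of roughly 2 kb, cloned between NheI and XhoI sites. It lies downstream of the human cytomegalovirus immediate early enhancer and promoter and is followed by the SV40 polyadenylation signal. According to the record, a MYC epitope is inserted internally in extracellular loop 2; the feature table does not annotate it separately. A tag in an extracellular loop would be accessible to antibody on intact cells, which suits measuring surface expression. The transporter carries the S585P substitution, described by the depositor as conferring a gain-of-function phenotype. The associated work is a deep mutagenesis study of the transporter's uptake of a non-native substrate, so this plasmid likely serves to express and characterize that individual variant in cultured mammalian cells.
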