Addgene plasmid #107498: pCEP4-SERTS585P-myc
Purpose: Mammalian expression plasmid for codon optimized mutant hSERT with internal MYC tag inserted in ECL2, mutation S585P conferring gain of function phenotype
Depositing lab: Erik Procko. Depositing organization: University of Illinois at Urbana-Champaign. Publication: Deep Mutagenesis of a Transporter for Uptake of a Non-Native Substrate Identifies Conformationally Dynamic Regions. Young HJ, Chan M, Selvam B, Szymanski SK, Shukla D, Procko E. bioRxiv 2021.04.19.440442 10.1101/2021.04.19.440442.
Backbone
  Vector backbone: pCEP4
  Backbone manufacturer: Invitrogen
  Backbone size w/o insert (bp): 10410
  Vector type: Mammalian Expression
  Selectable markers: Hygromycin
Growth in bacteria
  Bacterial resistance: Ampicillin, 100 μg/mL
  Growth temperature: 37°C
  Growth strain: DH5alpha
  Copy number: High Copy
Gene/Insert
  Gene/Insert name: Serotonin Transporter (SERT) (alt name: SLC6A4)
  Species: H. sapiens (human)
  Insert size (bp): 1985
  Mutation: S585P
  Entrez Gene: SLC6A4 (a.k.a. 5-HTT, 5-HTTLPR, 5HTT, HTT, OCD1, SERT, SERT1, hSERT)
  Promoter: CMV
  Cloning method: Restriction Enzyme; 5′ cloning site NHE1 (not destroyed); 3′ cloning site XHO1 (not destroyed)
  Sequencing primers: 5′ CMV Forward; 3′ EBV Reverse
Terms and licenses: Academic/Nonprofit Terms; Industry Terms: Not Available to Industry
Depositor comments: Please visit https://doi.org/10.1101/2021.04.19.440442 for bioRxiv preprint.
How to cite: pCEP4-SERTS585P-myc was a gift from Erik Procko (Addgene plasmid # 107498 ; http://n2t.net/addgene:107498 ; RRID:Addgene_107498)
