>Addgene plasmid #107498 | pCEP4-SERTS585P-myc | addgene partial sequence | sequence record 205776 | Addgene Partial NGS Result
TCCTGCTCCTGTTCCACCGTGGGTCCCTTTGCAGCCAATGCAACTTGGACGTTTTTGGGGTCTCCGGACA
CCATCTCTATGTCTTGGCCCTGATCCTGAGCCGCCCGGGGCTCCTGGTCTTCCGCCTCCTCGTCCTCGTC
CTCTTCCCCGTCCTCGTCCATGGTTATCACCCCCTCTTCTTTGAGGTCCACTGCCGCCGGAGCCTTCTGG
TCCAGATGTGTCTCCCTTCTCTCCTAGGCCATTTCCAGGTCCTGTACCTGGCCCCTCGTCAGACATGATT
CACACTAAAAGAGATCAATAGACATCTTTATTAGACGACGCTCAGTGAATACAGGGAGTGCAGACTCCTG
CCCCCTCCAACAGCCCCCCCACCCTCATCCCCTTCATGGTCGCTGTCAGACAGATCCAGGTCTGAAAATT
CCCCATCCTCCGAACCATCCTCGTCCTCATCACCAATTACTCGCAGCCCGGAAAACTCCCGCTGAACATC
CTCAAGATTTGCGTCCTGAGCCTCAAGCCAGGCCTCAAATTCCTCGTCCCCCTTTTTGCTGGACGGTAGG
GATGGGGATTCTCGGGACCCCTCCTCTTCCTCTTCAAGGTCACCAGACAGAGATGCTACTGGGGCAACGG
AAGAAAAGCTGGGTGCGGCCTGTGAGGATCAGCTTATCGATGATAAGCTGTCAAACATGAGAATTCTTGA
AGACGAAAGGGCCTCGTGATACGCCTATTTTTATAGGTTAATGTCATGATAATAATGGTTTCTTAGACGT
CAGGTGGCACTTTTCGGGGAAATGTGCGCGGAACCCCTATTTGTTTATTTTTCTAAATACATTCAAATAT
GTATCCGCTCATGAGACAATAACCCTGATAAATGCTTCAATAATATTGAAAAAGGAAGAGTATGAGTATT
CAACATTTCCGTGTCGCCCTTATTCCCTTTTTTGCGGCATTTTGCCTTCCTGTTTTTGCTCACCCAGAAA
CGCTGGTGAAAGTAAAAGATGCTGAAGATCAGTTGGGTGCACGAGTGGGTTACATCGAACTGGATCTCAA
CAGCGGTAAGATCCTTGAGAGTTTTCGCCCCGAAGAACGTTTTCCAATGATGAGCACTTTTAAAGTTCTG
CTATGTGGCGCGGTATTATCCCGTGTTGACGCCGGGCAAGAGCAACTCGGTCGCCGCATACACTATTCTC
AGAATGACTTGGTTGAGTACTCACCAGTCACAGAAAAGCATCTTACGGATGGCATGACAGTAAGAGAATT
ATGCAGTGCTGCCATAACCATGAGTGATAACACTGCGGCCAACTTACTTCTGACAACGATCGGAGGACCG
AAGGAGCTAACCGCTTTTTTGCACAACATGGGGGATCATGTAACTCGCCTTGATCGTTGGGAACCGGAGC
TGAATGAAGCCATACCAAACGACGAGCGTGACACCACGATGCCTGCAGCAATGGCAACAACGTTGCGCAA
ACTATTAACTGGCGAACTACTTACTCTAGCTTCCCGGCAACAATTAATAGACTGGATGGAGGCGGATAAA
GTTGCAGGACCACTTCTGCGCTCGGCCCTTCCGGCTGGCTGGTTTATTGCTGATAAATCTGGAGCCGGTG
AGCGTGGGTCTCGCGGTATCATTGCAGCACTGGGGCCAGATGGTAAGCCCTCCCGTATCGTAGTTATCTA
CACGACGGGGAGTCAGGCAACTATGGATGAACGAAATAGACAGATCGCTGAGATAGGTGCCTCACTGATT
AAGCATTGGTAACTGTCAGACCAAGTTTACTCATATATACTTTAGATTGATTTAAAACTTCATTTTTAAT
TTAAAAGGATCTAGGTGAAGATCCTTTTTGATAATCTCATGACCAAAATCCCTTAACGTGAGTTTTCGTT
CCACTGAGCGTCAGACCCCGTAGAAAAGATCAAAGGATCTTCTTGAGATCCTTTTTTTCTGCGCGTAATC
TGCTGCTTGCAAACAAAAAAACCACCGCTACCAGCGGTGGTTTGTTTGCCGGATCAAGAGCTACCAACTC
TTTTTCCGAAGGTAACTGGCTTCAGCAGAGCGCAGATACCAAATACTGTCCTTCTAGTGTAGCCGTAGTT
AGGCCACCACTTCAAGAACTCTGTAGCACCGCCTACATACCTCGCTCTGCTAATCCTGTTACCAGTGGCT
GCTGCCAGTGGCGATAAGTCGTGTCTTACCGGGTTGGACTCAAGACGATAGTTACCGGATAAGGCGCAGC
GGTCGGGCTGAACGGGGGGTTCGTGCACACAGCCCAGCTTGGAGCGAACGACCTACACCGAACTGAGATA
CCTACAGCGTGAGCTATGAGAAAGCGCCACGCTTCCCGAAGGGAGAAAGGCGGACAGGTATCCGGTAAGC
GGCAGGGTCGGAACAGGAGAGCGCACGAGGGAGCTTCCAGGGGGAAACGCCTGGTATCTTTATAGTCCTG
TCGGGTTTCGCCACCTCTGACTTGAGCGTCGATTTTTGTGATGCTCGTCAGGGGGGCGGAGCCTATGGAA
AAACGCCAGCAACGCGGCCTTTTTACGGTTCCTGGCCTTTTGCTGGCCTTGAAGCTGTCCCTGATGGTCG
TCATCTACCTGCCTGGACAGCATGGCCTGCAACGCGGGCATCCCGATGCCGCCGGAAGCGAGAAGAATCA
TAATGGGGAAGGCCATCCAGCCTCGCGTCGCGAACGCCAGCAAGACGTAGCCCAGCGCGTCGGCCCCGAG
ATGCGCCGCGTGCGGCTGCTGGAGATGGCGGACGCGATGGATATGTTCTGCCAAGGGTTGGTTTGCGCAT
TCACAGTTCTCCGCAAGAATTGATTGGCTCCAATTCTTGGAGTGGTGAATCCGTTAGCGAGGTGCCGCCC
TGCTTCATCCCCGTGGCCCGTTGCTCGCGTTTGCTGGCGGTGTCCCCGGAAGAAATATATTTGCATGTCT
TTAGTTCTATGATGACACAAACCCCGCCCAGCGTCTTGTCATTGGCGAATTCGAACACGCAGATGCAGTC
GGGGCGGCGCGGTCCGAGGTCCACTTCGCATATTAAGGTGACGCGTGTGGCCTCGAACACCGAGCGACCC
TGCAGCGACCCGCTTAACAGCGTCAACAGCGTGCCGCAGATCCCGGGGGGCAATGAGATATGAAAAAGCC
TGAACTCACCGCGACGTCTGTCGAGAAGTTTCTGATCGAAAAGTTCGACAGCGTCTCCGACCTGATGCAG
CTCTCGGAGGGCGAAGAATCTCGTGCTTTCAGCTTCGATGTAGGAGGGCGTGGATATGTCCTGCGGGTAA
ATAGCTGCGCCGATGGTTTCTACAAAGATCGTTATGTTTATCGGCACTTTGCATCGGCCGCGCTCCCGAT
TCCGGAAGTGCTTGACATTGGGGAATTCAGCGAGAGCCTGACCTATTGCATCTCCCGCCGTGCACAGGGT
GTCACGTTGCAAGACCTGCCTGAAACCGAACTGCCCGCTGTTCTGCAGCCGGTCGCGGAGGCCATGGATG
CGATCGCTGCGGCCGATCTTAGCCAGACGAGCGGGTTCGGCCCATTCGGACCGCAAGGAATCGGTCAATA
CACTACATGGCGTGATTTCATATGCGCGATTGCTGATCCCCATGTGTATCACTGGCAAACTGTGATGGAC
GACACCGTCAGTGCGTCCGTCGCGCAGGCTCTCGATGAGCTGATGCTTTGGGCCGAGGACTGCCCCGAAG
TCCGGCACCTCGTGCACGCGGATTTCGGCTCCAACAATGTCCTGACGGACAATGGCCGCATAACAGCGGT
CATTGACTGGAGCGAGGCGATGTTCGGGGATTCCCAATACGAGGTCGCCAACATCTTCTTCTGGAGGCCG
TGGTTGGCTTGTATGGAGCAGCAGACGCGCTACTTCGAGCGGAGGCATCCGGAGCTTGCAGGATCGCCGC
GGCTCCGGGCGTATATGCTCCGCATTGGTCTTGACCAACTCTATCAGAGCTTGGTTGACGGCAATTTCGA
TGATGCAGCTTGGGCGCAGGGTCGATGCGACGCAATCGTCCGATCCGGAGCCGGGACTGTCGGGCGTACA
CAAATCGCCCGCAGAAGCGCGGCCGTCTGGACCGATGGCTGTGTAGAAGTACTCGCCGATAGTGGAAACC
GACGCCCCAGCACTCGTCCGGATCGGGAGATGGGGGAGGCTAACTGAAACACGGAAGGAGACAATACCGG
AAGGAACCCGCGCTATGACGGCAATAAAAAGACAGAATAAAACGCACGGGTGTTGGGTCGTTTGTTCATA
AACGCGGGGTTCGGTCCCAGGGCTGGCACTCTGTCGATACCCCACCGAGACCCCATTGGGGCCAATACGC
CCGCGTTTCTTCCTTTTCCCCACCCCACCCCCCAAGTTCGGGTGAAGGCCCAGGGCTCGCAGCCAACGTC
GGGGCGGCAGGCCCTGCCATAGCCACTGGCCCCGTGGGTTAGGGACGGGGTCCCCCATGGGGAATGGTTT
ATGGTTCGTGGGGGTTATTATTTTGGGCGTTGCGTGGGGTCAGGTCCACGACTGGACTGAGCAGACAGAC
CCATGGTTTTTGGATGGCCTGGGCATGGACCGCATGTACTGGCGCGACACGAACACCGGGCGTCTGTGGC
TGCCAAACACCCCCGACCCCCAAAAACCACCGCGCGGATTTCTGGCGTGCCAAGCTAGTCGACCAATTCT
CATGTTTGACAGCTTATCATCGCAGATCCGGGCAACGTTGTTGCCATTGCTGCAGGCGCAGAACTGGTAG
GTATGGAAGATCTATACATTGAATCAATATTGGCAATTAGCCATATTAGTCATTGGTTATATAGCATAAA
TCAATATTGGCTATTGGCCATTGCATACGTTGTATCTATATCATAATATGTACATTTATATTGGCTCATG
TCCAATATGACCGCCATGTTGACATTGATTATTGACTAGTTATTAATAGTAATCAATTACGGGGTCATTA
GTTCATAGCCCATATATGGAGTTCCGCGTTACATAACTTACGGTAAATGGCCCGCCTGGCTGACCGCCCA
ACGACCCCCGCCCATTGACGTCAATAATGACGTATGTTCCCATAGTAACGCCAATAGGGACTTTCCATTG
ACGTCAATGGGTGGAGTATTTACGGTAAACTGCCCACTTGGCAGTACATCAAGTGTATCATATGCCAAGT
CCGCCCCCTATTGACGTCAATGACGGTAAATGGCCCGCCTGGCATTATGCCCAGTACATGACCTTACGGG
ACTTTCCTACTTGGCAGTACATCTACGTATTAGTCATCGCTATTACCATGGTGATGCGGTTTTGGCAGTA
CACCAATGGGCGTGGATAGCGGTTTGACTCACGGGGATTTCCAAGTCTCCACCCCATTGACGTCAATGGG
AGTTTGTTTTGGCACCAAAATCAACGGGACTTTCCAAAATGTCGTAATAACCCCGCCCCGTTGACGCAAA
TGGGCGGTAGGCGTGTACGGTGGGAGGTCTATATAAGCAGAGCTCGTTTAGTGAACCGTCAGATCTCTAG
AAGCTGGGTACCAGCTGCTAGCGCCACCATGGAGACCACCCCCCTGAACAGTCAAAAGCAACTCTCTGCC
TGTGAGGATGGAGAGGACTGTCAGGAGAATGGCGTTCTTCAAAAGGTTGTACCCACCCCTGGAGATAAGG
TGGAAAGCGGCCAGATTTCCAACGGCTACAGCGCCGTGCCATCACCTGGAGCCGGGGATGATACACGGCA
CAGCATTCCCGCAACCACCACGACACTGGTTGCAGAGCTTCACCAGGGCGAGAGGGAGACGTGGGGCAAA
AAGGTAGATTTTCTGCTTTCCGTGATCGGTTACGCGGTCGATCTGGGGAACGTGTGGAGGTTCCCTTACA
TTTGTTACCAAAACGGAGGGGGTGCCTTCTTGCTGCCCTACACAATTATGGCGATTTTTGGGGGTATCCC
GCTCTTCTACATGGAACTGGCCTTGGGTCAGTACCACCGGAACGGCTGCATTAGCATTTGGCGCAAGATA
TGCCCCATTTTCAAGGGAATCGGATACGCAATCTGTATAATCGCGTTCTATATTGCATCATATTACAACA
CCATCATGGCCTGGGCCCTTTATTACTTGATCAGCAGTTTCACCGACCAATTGCCGTGGACGAGCTGTAA
GAACTCATGGAATACCGGGAACTGTACCAACTACTTCTCTGAGGACAGCTCAGGAGGTAGCGGGGGTGAA
CAGAAGCTGATTAGCGAGGAGGACTTGGGCAGTCCAGGCGGAAGCGGCAACATCACTTGGACACTCCATA
GTACGAGCCCCGCAGAGGAGTTTTACACCAGGCACGTACTGCAGATTCATAGGAGCAAGGGTCTGCAAGA
CCTGGGCGGTATTAGCTGGCAGCTCGCATTGTGCATAATGTTGATCTTTACGGTGATCTATTTCTCTATC
TGGAAGGGAGTAAAGACATCCGGCAAGGTGGTGTGGGTGACGGCGACCTTCCCCTACATTATACTCAGCG
TGTTGTTGGTGAGGGGGGCAACCCTGCCTGGGGCCTGGCGAGGCGTGCTGTTCTATCTCAAGCCAAACTG
GCAGAAGCTTCTTGAAACCGGAGTGTGGATCGACGCGGCCGCGCAAATCTTCTTTTCCCTCGGTCCCGGC
TTCGGGGTCCTTCTGGCATTCGCAAGCTACAACAAGTTCAACAATAACTGCTACCAGGACGCCCTCGTGA
CAAGTGTAGTGAACTGCATGACCTCTTTCGTGAGCGGGTTTGTGATCTTCACAGTACTCGGATATATGGC
TGAGATGAGGAACGAAGATGTTAGTGAGGTTGCCAAAGACGCTGGCCCGAGCCTGTTGTTCATCACATAC
GCCGAGGCTATCGCGAACATGCCCGCATCTACTTTCTTCGCCATCATCTTTTTCCTGATGCTGATAACCC
TTGGGCTGGATAGCACCTTCGCCGGACTGGAGGGTGTCATCACTGCCGTTCTCGACGAGTTCCCCCATGT
GTGGGCCAAGCGACGGGAAAGGTTCGTGCTGGCCGTCGTAATCACATGCTTCTTCGGCTCACTGGTGACC
CTTACCTTTGGCGGTGCGTACGTGGTCAAGCTGCTCGAAGAGTACGCCACTGGACCGGCGGTTCTGACCG
TGGCATTGATCGAGGCCGTGGCCGTAAGCTGGTTTTACGGCATCACGCAGTTCTGTAGGGACGTGAAAGA
GATGCTGGGCTTTTCTCCCGGTTGGTTTTGGAGGATTTGTTGGGTAGCAATTAGCCCCCTGTTTCTCCTT
TTCATTATTTGCTCTTTTCTGATGTCTCCACCGCAGCTCCGACTGTTTCAGTACAACTACCCCTACTGGT
CAATTATCCTGGGCTATTGTATCGGCACCTCACCTTTCATCTGCATCCCCACATACATCGCATACAGACT
GATAATTACGCCCGGTACTTTTAAGGAGCGAATCATTAAAAGCATAACCCCCGAAACCCCCACCGAGATC
CCTTGTGGCGATATAAGACTCAATGCGGTCTAATAGCTCGAGGCCGGCAAGGCCGGATCCAGACATGATA
AGATACATTGATGAGTTTGGACAAACCACAACTAGAATGCAGTGAAAAAAATGCTTTATTTGTGAAATTT
GTGATGCTATTGCTTTATTTGTAACCATTATAAGCTGCAATAAACAAGTTAACAACAACAATTGCATTCA
TTTTATGTTTCAGGTTCAGGGGGAGGTGTGGGAGGTTTTTTAAAGCAAGTAAAACCTCTACAAATGTGGT
ATGGCTGATTATGATCCGGCTGCCTCGCGCGTTTCGGTGATGACGGTGAAAACCTCTGACACATGCAGCT
CCCGGAGACGGTCACAGCTTGTCTGTAAGCGGATGCCGGGAGCAGACAAGCCCGTCAGGGCGCGTCAGCG
GGTGTTGGCGGGTGTCGGGGCGCAGCCATGAGGTCGACTCTAGAGGATCGATCCCCGCCCCGGACGAACT
AAACCTGACTACGACATCTCTGCCCCTTCTTCGCGGGGCAGTGCATGTAATCCCTTCAGTTGGTTGGTAC
AACTTGCCAACTGGGCCCTGTTCCACATGTGACACGGGGGGGGACCAAACACAAAGGGGTTCTCTGACTG
TAGTTGACATCCTTATAAATGGATGTGCACATTTGCCAACACTGAGTGGCTTTCATCCTGGAGCAGACTT
TGCAGTCTGTGGACTGCAACACAACATTGCCTTTATGTGTAACTCTTGGCTGAAGCTCTTACACCAATGC
TGGGGGACATGTACCTCCCAGGGGCCCAGGAAGACTACGGGAGGCTACACCAACGTCAATCAGAGGGGCC
TGTGTAGCTACCGATAAGCGGACCCTCAAGAGGGCATTAGCAATAGTGTTTATAAGGCCCCCTTGTTAAC
CCTAAACGGGTAGCATATGCTTCCCGGGTAGTAGTATATACTATCCAGACTAACCCTAATTCAATAGCAT
ATGTTACCCAACGGGAAGCATATGCTATCGAATTAGGGTTAGTAAAAGGGTCCTAAGGAACAGCGATATC
TCCCACCCCATGAGCTGTCACGGTTTTATTTACATGGGGTCAGGATTCCACGAGGGTAGTGAACCATTTT
AGTCACAAGGGCAGTGGCTGAAGATCAAGGAGCGGGCAGTGAACTCTCCTGAATCTTCGCCTGCTTCTTC
ATTCTCCTTCGTTTAGCTAATAGAATAACTGCTGAGTTGTGAACAGTAAGGTGTATGTGAGGTGCTCGAA
AACAAGGTTTCAGGTGACGCCCCCAGAATAAAATTTGGACGGGGGGTTCAGTGGTGGCATTGTGCTATGA
CACCAATATAACCCTCACAAACCCCTTGGGCAATAAATACTAGTGTAGGAATGAAACATTCTGAATATCT
TTAACAATAGAAATCCATGGGGTGGGGACAAGCCGTAAAGACTGGATGTCCATCTCACACGAATTTATGG
CTATGGGCAACACATAATCCTAGTGCAATATGATACTGGGGTTATTAAGATGTGTCCCAGGCAGGGACCA
AGACAGGTGAACCATGTTGTTACACTCTATTTGTAACAAGGGGAAAGAGAGTGGACGCCGACAGCAGCGG
ACTCCACTGGTTGTCTCTAACACCCCCGAAAATTAAACGGGGCTCCACGCCAATGGGGCCCATAAACAAA
GACAAGTGGCCACTCTTTTTTTTGAAATTGTGGAGTGGGGGCACGCGTCAGCCCCCACACGCCGCCCTGC
GGTTTTGGACTGTAAAATAAGGGTGTAATAACTTGGCTGATTGTAACCCCGCTAACCACTGCGGTCAAAC
CACTTGCCCACAAAACCACTAATGGCACCCCGGGGAATACCTGCATAAGTAGGTGGGCGGGCCAAGATAG
GGGCGCGATTGCTGCGATCTGGAGGACAAATTACACACACTTGCGCCTGAGCGCCAAGCACAGGGTTGTT
GGTCCTCATATTCACGAGGTCGCTGAGAGCACGGTGGGCTAATGTTGCCATGGGTAGCATATACTACCCA
AATATCTGGATAGCATATGCTATCCTAATCTATATCTGGGTAGCATAGGCTATCCTAATCTATATCTGGG
TAGCATATGCTATCCTAATCTATATCTGGGTAGTATATGCTATCCTAATTTATATCTGGGTAGCATAGGC
TATCCTAATCTATATCTGGGTAGCATATGCTATCCTAATCTATATCTGGGTAGTATATGCTATCCTAATC
TGTATCCGGGTAGCATATGCTATCCTAATAGAGATTAGGGTAGTATATGCTATCCTAATTTATATCTGGG
TAGCATATACTACCCAAATATCTGGATAGCATATGCTATCCTAATCTATATCTGGGTAGCATATGCTATC
CTAATCTATATCTGGGTAGCATAGGCTATCCTAATCTATATCTGGGTAGCATATGCTATCCTAATCTATA
TCTGGGTAGTATATGCTATCCTAATTTATATCTGGGTAGCATAGGCTATCCTAATCTATATCTGGGTAGC
ATATGCTATCCTAATCTATATCTGGGTAGTATATGCTATCCTAATCTGTATCCGGGTAGCATATGCTATC
CTCATGCATATACAGTCAGCATATGATACCCAGTAGTAGAGTGGGAGTGCTATCCTTTGCATATGCCGCC
ACCTCCCAAGGGGGCGTGAATTTTCGCTGCTTGTCCTTTTCCTGCTGGTTGCTCCCATTCTTAGGTGAAT
TTAAGGAGGCCAGGCTAAAGCCGTCGCATGTCTGATTGCTCACCAGGTAAATGTCGCTAATGTTTTCCAA
CGCGAGAAGGTGTTGAGCGCGGAGCTGAGTGACGTGACAACATGGGTATGCCCAATTGCCCCATGTTGGG
AGGACGAAAATGGTGACAAGACAGATGGCCAGAAATACACCAACAGCACGCATGATGTCTACTGGGGATT
TATTCTTTAGTGCGGGGGAATACACGGCTTTTAATACGATTGAGGGCGTCTCCTAACAAGTTACATCACT
CCTGCCCTTCCTCACCCTCATCTCCATCACCTCCTTCATCTCCGTCATCTCCGTCATCACCCTCCGCGGC
AGCCCCTTCCACCATAGGTGGAAACCAGGGAGGCAAATCTACTCCATCGTCAAAGCTGCACACAGTCACC
CTGATATTGCAGGTAGGAGCGGGCTTTGTCATAACAAGGTCCTTAATCGCATCCTTCAAAACCTCAGCAA
ATATATGAGTTTGTAAAAAGACCATGAAATAACAGACAATGGACTCCCTTAGCGGGCCAGGTTGTGGGCC
GGGTCCAGGGGCCATTCCAAAGGGGAGACGACTCAATGGTGTAAGACGACATTGTGGAATAGCAAGGGCA
GTTCCTCGCCTTAGGTTGTAAAGGGAGGTCTTACTACCTCCATATACGAACACACCGGCGACCCAAGTTC
CTTCGTCGGTAGTCCTTTCTACGTGACTCCTAGCCAGGAGAGCTCTTAAACCTTCTGCAATGTTCTCAAA
TTTCGGGTTGGAACCTCCTTGACCACGATGCTTTCCAAACCACCCTCCTTTTTTGCGCCTGCCTCCATCA
CCCTGACCCCGGGGTCCAGTGCTTGGGCCTTCTCCTGGGTCATCTGCGGGGCCCTGCTCTATCGCTCCCG
GGGGCACGTCAGGCTCACCATCTGGGCCACCTTCTTGGTGGTATTCAAAATAATCGGCTTCCCCTACAGG
GTGGAAAAATGGCCTTCTACCTGGAGGGGGCCTGCGCGGTGGAGACCCGGATGATGATGACTGACTACTG
GGACTCCTGGGCCTCTTTTCTCCACGTCCACGACCTCTCCCCCTGGCTCTTTCACGACTTCCCCCCCTGG
CTCTTTCACGTCCTCTACCCCGGCGGCCTCCACTACCTCCTCGACCCCGGCCTCCACTACCTCCTCGACC
CCGGCCTCCACTGCCTCCTCGACCCCGGCCTCCACCTCCTGCTCCTGCCCCTCCTGCTCCTGCCCCTCCT
CCTGCTCCTGCCCCTCCTGCTCCTGCCCCTCCCGCTCCTGC
